>Addgene plasmid #197082 | pMAT_M2_YVPM | addgene full sequence | sequence record 386820 | Addgene NGS Result
CTAAATTGTAAGCGTTAATATTTTGTTAAAATTCGCGTTAAATTTTTGTTAAATCAGCTCATTTTTTAAC
CAATAGGCCGAAATCGGCAAAATCCCTTATAAATCAAAAGAATAGACCGAGATAGGGTTGAGTGGCCGCT
ACAGGGCGCTCCCATTCGCCATTCAGGCTGCGCAACTGTTGGGAAGGGCGTTTCGGTGCGGGCCTCTTCG
CTATTACGCCAGCTGGCGAAAGGGGGATGTGCTGCAAGGCGATTAAGTTGGGTAACGCCAGGGTTTTCCC
AGTCACGACGTTGTAAAACGACGGCCAGTGAGCGCGACGTAATACGACTCACTATAGGGCGAATTGGCGG
AAGGCCGTCAAGGCCACGTGTCTTGTCCAGGCGCGCCACGGTACCCGGGGATCCACCTGCAACACTCCGG
ATCAGGATCTGAGGAACTGGACGAGAACTACGTGCCCATGAATCCTAACAGCCCTCCAGGCTCCGGATCA
GGATCCGGCAGTGGTACAAGGCAGGTGGATCCTCTAGAGTCGTTTTAATTAATGGAGCACAAGACTGGCC
TCATGGGCCTTCCGCTCACTGCCCGCTTTCCAGTCGGGAAACCTGTCGTGCCAGCTGCATTAACATGGTC
ATAGCTGTTTCCTTGCGTATTGGGCGCTCTCCGCTTCCTCGCTCACTGACTCGCTGCGCTCGGTCGTTCG
GGTAAAGCCTGGGGTGCCTAATGAGCAAAAGGCCAGCAAAAGGCCAGGAACCGTAAAAAGGCCGCGTTGC
TGGCGTTTTTCCATAGGCTCCGCCCCCCTGACGAGCATCACAAAAATCGACGCTCAAGTCAGAGGTGGCG
AAACCCGACAGGACTATAAAGATACCAGGCGTTTCCCCCTGGAAGCTCCCTCGTGCGCTCTCCTGTTCCG
ACCCTGCCGCTTACCGGATACCTGTCCGCCTTTCTCCCTTCGGGAAGCGTGGCGCTTTCTCATAGCTCAC
GCTGTAGGTATCTCAGTTCGGTGTAGGTCGTTCGCTCCAAGCTGGGCTGTGTGCACGAACCCCCCGTTCA
GCCCGACCGCTGCGCCTTATCCGGTAACTATCGTCTTGAGTCCAACCCGGTAAGACACGACTTATCGCCA
CTGGCAGCAGCCACTGGTAACAGGATTAGCAGAGCGAGGTATGTAGGCGGTGCTACAGAGTTCTTGAAGT
GGTGGCCTAACTACGGCTACACTAGAAGAACAGTATTTGGTATCTGCGCTCTGCTGAAGCCAGTTACCTT
CGGAAAAAGAGTTGGTAGCTCTTGATCCGGCAAACAAACCACCGCTGGTAGCGGTGGTTTTTTTGTTTGC
AAGCAGCAGATTACGCGCAGAAAAAAAGGATCTCAAGAAGATCCTTTGATCTTTTCTACGGGGTCTGACG
CTCAGTGGAACGAAAACTCACGTTAAGGGATTTTGGTCATGAGATTATCAAAAAGGATCTTCACCTAGAT
CCTTTTAAATTAAAAATGAAGTTTTAAATCAATCTAAAGTATATATGAGTAAACTTGGTCTGACAGTTAC
CAATGCTTAATCAGTGAGGCACCTATCTCAGCGATCTGTCTATTTCGTTCATCCATAGTTGCCTGACTCC
CCGTCGTGTAGATAACTACGATACGGGAGGGCTTACCATCTGGCCCCAGTGCTGCAATGATACCGCGAGA
ACCACGCTCACCGGCTCCAGATTTATCAGCAATAAACCAGCCAGCCGGAAGGGCCGAGCGCAGAAGTGGT
CCTGCAACTTTATCCGCCTCCATCCAGTCTATTAATTGTTGCCGGGAAGCTAGAGTAAGTAGTTCGCCAG
TTAATAGTTTGCGCAACGTTGTTGCCATTGCTACAGGCATCGTGGTGTCACGCTCGTCGTTTGGTATGGC
TTCATTCAGCTCCGGTTCCCAACGATCAAGGCGAGTTACATGATCCCCCATGTTGTGCAAAAAAGCGGTT
AGCTCCTTCGGTCCTCCGATCGTTGTCAGAAGTAAGTTGGCCGCAGTGTTATCACTCATGGTTATGGCAG
CACTGCATAATTCTCTTACTGTCATGCCATCCGTAAGATGCTTTTCTGTGACTGGTGAGTACTCAACCAA
GTCATTCTGAGAATAGTGTATGCGGCGACCGAGTTGCTCTTGCCCGGCGTCAATACGGGATAATACCGCG
CCACATAGCAGAACTTTAAAAGTGCTCATCATTGGAAAACGTTCTTCGGGGCGAAAACTCTCAAGGATCT
TACCGCTGTTGAGATCCAGTTCGATGTAACCCACTCGTGCACCCAACTGATCTTCAGCATCTTTTACTTT
CACCAGCGTTTCTGGGTGAGCAAAAACAGGAAGGCAAAATGCCGCAAAAAAGGGAATAAGGGCGACACGG
AAATGTTGAATACTCATACTCTTCCTTTTTCAATATTATTGAAGCATTTATCAGGGTTATTGTCTCATGA
GCGGATACATATTTGAATGTATTTAGAAAAATAAACAAATAGGGGTTCCGCGCACATTTCCCCGAAAAGT
GCCAC
Features (pLannotate 1.2.2; 10 found; start..end, strand, type, name):
      3..134     -  rep_origin     M13 ori (fragment): M13 bacteriophage origin of replication; arrow indicates direction of (+) strand synthesis
    155..311     -  CDS            lacZα (fragment): LacZα fragment of β-galactosidase; lacZ fragment
    320..338     +  promoter       T7 promoter: promoter for bacteriophage T7 RNA polymerase
    389..404     +  misc_feature   MCS (fragment): pUC18/19 multiple cloning site
    517..532     +  misc_feature   MCS (fragment): pUC18/19 multiple cloning site
    576..623     -  CDS            lacI (fragment): lac repressor; lacI; The lac repressor binds to the lac operator to inhibit transcription in E. coli. This inhibition can be relieved by adding lactose or isopropyl-β-D-thiogalactopyranoside (IPTG).
    660..700     -  rep_origin     RSF ori (fragment): Plasmids containing the RSF 1030 origin of replication can be propagated in E. coli cells that contain additional plasmids with compatible origins.
    778..1366    -  rep_origin     ori: high-copy-number ColE1/pMB1/pBR322/pUC origin of replication
   1537..2397    -  CDS            AmpR: β-lactamase; bla; confers resistance to ampicillin, carbenicillin, and related antibiotics
   2398..2502    -  promoter       AmpR promoter: bla
