[The description below was written by a language model from this plasmid's Addgene catalogue record and pLannotate feature annotations shown in this document.]
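Description:
pMAT_M2_YVPM is a small (about 2.5 kb) gene-synthesis carrier plasmid built on the commercial pMAT backbone. It holds the coding sequence for a short signaling peptide designated M2, which carries the YVPM signaling motif and is recorded as being of human origin. Although the catalogue lists the vector type as mammalian expression, the annotated features show no mammalian promoter, polyadenylation signal or eukaryotic selection marker. In practice it is a bacterial storage and donor plasmid rather than a stand-alone expression construct. It is maintained in E. coli at high copy through a ColE1/pUC-type origin and selected with ampicillin via the β-lactamase gene and its native promoter.

The automated annotation does not label the insert itself. It most likely lies in the roughly 110 bp unannotated stretch between two short pUC-type multiple cloning site fragments, just downstream of a T7 promoter, though the record does not confirm this or name the flanking restriction sites. The remaining annotations are partial matches: fragments of an M13 origin, lacZα, lacI and an RSF origin. These are probably backbone remnants or short chance matches rather than functional elements.

According to the record, the M2 fragment is meant to be excised by digestion and cloned into a lentiviral pHR vector. That vector uses an SFFV promoter to drive an anti-CD19 scFv chimeric antigen receptor with a CD8α hinge and transmembrane region, CD3ζ and a P2A-linked EGFP reporter. The plasmid is thus one building block in a modular system for assembling combinations of signaling motifs into CAR intracellular domains, used to study how motif identity and arrangement shape CAR T cell phenotype.
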