Addgene plasmid #197082: pMAT_M2_YVPM
Purpose: This plasmid contains the coding sequence for signaling peptide M2, which contains the YVPM signaling motif. Digest this insert and add it to pHR_pSFFV_scFVCD19_CD8a_CD3zP2AEGFP
Depositing lab: Wendell Lim. Depositing organization: University of California, San Francisco (UCSF). Publication: Decoding CAR T cell phenotype using combinatorial signaling motif libraries and machine learning. Daniels KG, Wang S, Simic MS, Bhargava HK, Capponi S, Tonai Y, Yu W, Bianco S, Lim WA. Science. 2022 Dec 16;378(6625):1194-1200. doi: 10.1126/science.abq0225. Epub 2022 Dec 8. PubMed 36480602.
Backbone
  Vector backbone: pMAT
  Backbone manufacturer: Thermofisher
  Vector type: Mammalian Expression
Growth in bacteria
  Bacterial resistance: Ampicillin, 100 μg/mL
  Growth temperature: 37°C
  Growth strain: DH5alpha
  Copy number: High Copy
Gene/Insert
  Gene/Insert name: This plasmid contains the coding sequence for signaling peptide M2, which contains the YVPM signaling motif.
  Species: H. sapiens (human)
Resource information
  A portion of this plasmid was derived from a plasmid made by: CD8a hinge and transmembrane domain: Provided by Michael Milone and Dr. Carl June UPENN.
Terms and licenses: Academic/Nonprofit Terms; Industry Terms: Not Available to Industry
How to cite: pMAT_M2_YVPM was a gift from Wendell Lim (Addgene plasmid # 197082 ; http://n2t.net/addgene:197082 ; RRID:Addgene_197082)
